Addgene plasmid #18528: T4 Lysozyme S117A N132M WT*
Depositing lab: Brian Matthews. Depositing organization: University of Oregon.
Backbone
  Vector backbone: pHS1403
  Backbone size w/o insert (bp): 5000
  Vector type: Bacterial Expression
Growth in bacteria
  Bacterial resistance: Ampicillin, 100 μg/mL
  Growth temperature: 37°C
  Growth strain: DH5alpha
  Copy number: High Copy
Gene/Insert
  Gene/Insert name: T4 Lysozyme
  Species: Bacteriophage T4
  Insert size (bp): 600
  Mutation: S117A N132M WT*
  GenBank ID: NP_049736
  Entrez Gene: e (a.k.a. T4p123)
  Cloning method: Restriction Enzyme; 5′ cloning site BamHI (not destroyed); 3′ cloning site HindIII (not destroyed)
  Sequencing primers: 5′ na; 3′ GGCGTATCACGAGGCCC
Terms and licenses: Academic/Nonprofit Terms; Industry Terms: Not Available to Industry
Depositor comments: The BamHI site is 27 bp from the ATG and the HindIII site is 115 bp from the stop.
How to cite: T4 Lysozyme S117A N132M WT* was a gift from Brian Matthews (Addgene plasmid # 18528 ; http://n2t.net/addgene:18528 ; RRID:Addgene_18528)
