[The description below was written by a language model from this plasmid's Addgene catalogue record.]
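Description:
T4 Lysozyme S117A N132M WT* is a bacterial expression plasmid built on the pHS1403 backbone (about 5 kb without insert) that carries a mutant version of the bacteriophage T4 lysozyme gene (gene e). It is maintained as a high-copy plasmid in E. coli under ampicillin selection. The record does not state the promoter driving expression or the specific origin of replication, and no feature table is provided, so the regulatory elements of the backbone cannot be described from the available information.

The insert is roughly 600 bp and was cloned as a BamHI–HindIII fragment, with both sites preserved. According to the depositor's notes, the BamHI site lies 27 bp from the start codon and the HindIII site 115 bp from the stop codon, so the fragment includes short flanking untranslated stretches around the coding sequence. The encoded protein carries two point substitutions, serine 117 to alanine and asparagine 132 to methionine, in the "WT*" background. The record does not define WT*, but in the T4 lysozyme literature this designation commonly refers to the cysteine-free pseudo-wild-type protein used as a reference for mutational work. No affinity tags or fusion partners are listed.

The intended use is not spelled out, but a construct of this type serves to produce a defined lysozyme variant in bacteria. T4 lysozyme point mutants are classically used to study how individual substitutions affect protein stability, folding and structure.
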