>Addgene plasmid #18528 | T4 Lysozyme S117A N132M WT* | addgene partial sequence | sequence record 24314 | 3primeUP
TNCGAAAAAGCCCGCTCATTAGGCGGGCTCAGATCTGCTCATGTTTGACAGCTTATCATCGATAAGCTTC
GGCAATAAATTCTTGATATGTTTTCATATGTTTCCTTTAAATATTTTAATTAGTAATTGTCTATTCAAGT
AATTGTGAATATACTATCACAATTCCAAGAGAAAGTAAACAGCTTTATAGATTTTTATACGCGTCCCAAG
TGCCAGTTCTAAACGTTGTAATGACTCGTTTTGCGCGATTAGGTGTTTGATTATACCATCTACTTTTAGC
TAACATAACTGCTGCTTCATCCCAGCGTTTTTGTTGAAGCATACGTAAAGCGTTAGTAAATCCTGCCACA
CCGGTTTCTCCCATTTGGAAAACCATATTAATCAATGCAGCGCGACGAACCGCATCAAGAGAATCATAAA
CCGGTTTTAATTTAGCATTTCTCAGAATTCCGCGAACAGCAGCATCAACATCCTGATTAAAGAGTTTTTC
AGCCTCATCTTTTGTAATTACACCATTAGTATTACGCCCAATAGCTTTATCTAATTCAGATTTAGCAGCA
TTAAGTGATGGACTTTTTGTAAGCAAATGACCGATGCCAATAGTGTAATAGCCTTCTGTGTCTTTATAGA
TTTTAAGTCTAAGACCTTCATCTATACGTAACATTTCAAATATATTCATAATACCTCCTAAGCATCGATG
GATCCTGTTTCCTGTGTGAATTGTTATCCGCTCACAATTCCACACATTATACGAGCCGATGATTANTGTC
ACAGGGGGATGGGGAGTAGCTGATCCTGTTCCGGGTGAATGTATCGCTCCATCCACCTN
